Addgene plasmid #126583: pMGS54 (AID-P2A-Hygromycin)
Purpose: An AID-P2A-HygR cassette to tag the protein of interests with auxin-inducible degron at the c-terminal
Depositing lab: Michael Guertin. Depositing organization: University of Virginia. Publication: An improved auxin-inducible degron system preserves native protein levels and enables rapid and specific protein depletion. Sathyan KM, McKenna BD, Anderson WD, Duarte FM, Core L, Guertin MJ. Genes Dev. 2019 Oct 1;33(19-20):1441-1455. doi: 10.1101/gad.328237.119. Epub 2019 Aug 29. PubMed 31467088.
Backbone
  Vector backbone: pUC57
  Vector type: Other
Growth in bacteria
  Bacterial resistance: Ampicillin, 100 μg/mL
  Growth temperature: 37°C
  Growth strain: DH5alpha
  Copy number: High Copy
Gene/Insert
  Gene/Insert name: AID-P2A-HygR
  Species: Oryza sativa
  Insert size (bp): 1788
  Cloning method: Unknown
Terms and licenses: Academic/Nonprofit Terms; Industry Terms: Not Available to Industry
Depositor comments: Synthesized insert. Please visit https://www.biorxiv.org/content/10.1101/585927v2 for bioRxiv preprint.
How to cite: pMGS54 (AID-P2A-Hygromycin) was a gift from Michael Guertin (Addgene plasmid # 126583 ; http://n2t.net/addgene:126583 ; RRID:Addgene_126583)
