[The description below was written by a language model from this plasmid's Addgene catalogue record and pLannotate feature annotations shown in this document.]
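Description:
pMGS54 (AID-P2A-Hygromycin) is a small bacterial cloning plasmid of about 4.5 kb, built on the pUC57 backbone, that serves as a source of a tagging cassette rather than as an expression vector. It is propagated in E. coli at high copy from the ColE1/pUC-type origin and selected with ampicillin through the bla gene and its own promoter. The remaining backbone annotations (CAP site, lac promoter and operator, lacZα fragment, and fragments of lacI, bom and rop) are standard pUC-family remnants flanking the cloning region.

The payload is a synthesized insert recorded as 1788 bp, AID-P2A-HygR. It consists of an auxin-inducible degron coding sequence followed by a P2A self-cleaving peptide and the hygromycin B phosphotransferase gene. The feature table annotates only a roughly 200 bp mini-AID core matching Arabidopsis IAA17, and it does not annotate P2A separately. The insert size and the gap upstream of HygR suggest a longer degron segment than the minimal one. The catalogue lists the insert species as Oryza sativa, which does not match the Arabidopsis origin given in the annotation, and the record does not resolve this discrepancy.

No eukaryotic promoter or polyadenylation signal is annotated. This fits the stated purpose of fusing the cassette in frame to the C-terminus of a protein of interest, so that the degron-tagged protein and the resistance marker are translated from one transcript and separated at P2A, allowing hygromycin selection of tagged cells. In cells that also express the TIR1 auxin receptor, adding auxin triggers rapid degradation of the tagged protein. The record does not describe homology arms or how the cassette is integrated.
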