Features (pLannotate 1.2.2; 12 found; start..end, strand, type, name):
     96..200     +  promoter       AmpR promoter: bla
    201..1061    +  CDS            AmpR: β-lactamase; bla; confers resistance to ampicillin, carbenicillin, and related antibiotics
   1232..1820    +  rep_origin     ori: high-copy-number ColE1/pMB1/pBR322/pUC origin of replication
   2003..2095    +  CDS            lacI (fragment): lac repressor; lacI; The lac repressor binds to the lac operator to inhibit transcription in E. coli. This inhibition can be relieved by adding lactose or isopropyl-β-D-thiogalactopyranoside (IPTG).
   2108..2129    +  protein_bind   CAP binding site: CAP binding activates transcription in the presence of cAMP. E. coli catabolite activator protein
   2144..2174    +  promoter       lac promoter: promoter for the E. coli lac operon
   2182..2198    +  protein_bind   lac operator: The lac repressor binds to the lac operator to inhibit transcription in E. coli. This inhibition can be relieved by adding lactose or isopropyl-β-D-thiogalactopyranoside (IPTG). lac repressor encoded by lacI
   2467..2670    +  CDS            mini-AID: minimal degron from the auxin-responsive IAA17 protein of Arabidopsis thaliana (Kubota et al., 2013) acts as an auxin-inducible degron (AID) in the presence of TIR1
   3028..4065    +  CDS            HygR: hygromycin B phosphotransferase confers resistance to hygromycin
   4122..4279    +  CDS            lacZα (fragment): LacZα fragment of β-galactosidase; lacZ fragment
   4285..4384    -  misc_feature   bom (fragment): basis of mobility region from pBR322
   4486..1       -  CDS            rop (fragment) (across the origin): Rop protein, which maintains plasmids at low copy number; rop
>Addgene plasmid #126583 | pMGS54 (AID-P2A-Hygromycin) | addgene full sequence | sequence record 246484 | Addgene NGS Result
GACGAAAGGGCCTCGTGATACGCCTATTTTTATAGGTTAATGTCATGATAATAATGGTTTCTTAGACGTC
AGGTGGCACTTTTCGGGGAAATGTGCGCGGAACCCCTATTTGTTTATTTTTCTAAATACATTCAAATATG
TATCCGCTCATGAGACAATAACCCTGATAAATGCTTCAATAATATTGAAAAAGGAAGAGTATGAGTATTC
AACATTTCCGTGTCGCCCTTATTCCCTTTTTTGCGGCATTTTGCCTTCCTGTTTTTGCTCACCCAGAAAC
GCTGGTGAAAGTAAAAGATGCTGAAGATCAGTTGGGTGCACGAGTGGGTTACATCGAACTGGATCTCAAC
AGCGGTAAGATCCTTGAGAGTTTTCGCCCCGAAGAACGTTTTCCAATGATGAGCACTTTTAAAGTTCTGC
TATGTGGCGCGGTATTATCCCGTATTGACGCCGGGCAAGAGCAACTCGGTCGCCGCATACACTATTCTCA
GAATGACTTGGTTGAGTACTCACCAGTCACAGAAAAGCATCTTACGGATGGCATGACAGTAAGAGAATTA
TGCAGTGCTGCCATAACCATGAGTGATAACACTGCGGCCAACTTACTTCTGACAACGATCGGAGGACCGA
AGGAGCTAACCGCTTTTTTGCACAACATGGGGGATCATGTAACTCGCCTTGATCGTTGGGAACCGGAGCT
GAATGAAGCCATACCAAACGACGAGCGTGACACCACGATGCCTGTAGCAATGGCAACAACGTTGCGCAAA
CTATTAACTGGCGAACTACTTACTCTAGCTTCCCGGCAACAATTAATAGACTGGATGGAGGCGGATAAAG
TTGCAGGACCACTTCTGCGCTCGGCCCTTCCGGCTGGCTGGTTTATTGCTGATAAATCTGGAGCCGGTGA
GCGTGGGTCTCGCGGTATCATTGCAGCACTGGGGCCAGATGGTAAGCCCTCCCGTATCGTAGTTATCTAC
ACGACGGGGAGTCAGGCAACTATGGATGAACGAAATAGACAGATCGCTGAGATAGGTGCCTCACTGATTA
AGCATTGGTAACTGTCAGACCAAGTTTACTCATATATACTTTAGATTGATTTAAAACTTCATTTTTAATT
TAAAAGGATCTAGGTGAAGATCCTTTTTGATAATCTCATGACCAAAATCCCTTAACGTGAGTTTTCGTTC
CACTGAGCGTCAGACCCCGTAGAAAAGATCAAAGGATCTTCTTGAGATCCTTTTTTTCTGCGCGTAATCT
GCTGCTTGCAAACAAAAAAACCACCGCTACCAGCGGTGGTTTGTTTGCCGGATCAAGAGCTACCAACTCT
TTTTCCGAAGGTAACTGGCTTCAGCAGAGCGCAGATACCAAATACTGTTCTTCTAGTGTAGCCGTAGTTA
GGCCACCACTTCAAGAACTCTGTAGCACCGCCTACATACCTCGCTCTGCTAATCCTGTTACCAGTGGCTG
CTGCCAGTGGCGATAAGTCGTGTCTTACCGGGTTGGACTCAAGACGATAGTTACCGGATAAGGCGCAGCG
GTCGGGCTGAACGGGGGGTTCGTGCACACAGCCCAGCTTGGAGCGAACGACCTACACCGAACTGAGATAC
CTACAGCGTGAGCTATGAGAAAGCGCCACGCTTCCCGAAGGGAGAAAGGCGGACAGGTATCCGGTAAGCG
GCAGGGTCGGAACAGGAGAGCGCACGAGGGAGCTTCCAGGGGGAAACGCCTGGTATCTTTATAGTCCTGT
CGGGTTTCGCCACCTCTGACTTGAGCGTCGATTTTTGTGATGCTCGTCAGGGGGGCGGAGCCTATGGAAA
AACGCCAGCAACGCGGCCTTTTTACGGTTCCTGGCCTTTTGCTGGCCTTTTGCTCACATGTTCTTTCCTG
CGTTATCCCCTGATTCTGTGGATAACCGTATTACCGCCTTTGAGTGAGCTGATACCGCTCGCCGCAGCCG
AACGACCGAGCGCAGCGAGTCAGTGAGCGAGGAAGCGGAAGAGCGCCCAATACGCAAACCGCCTCTCCCC
GCGCGTTGGCCGATTCATTAATGCAGCTGGCACGACAGGTTTCCCGACTGGAAAGCGGGCAGTGAGCGCA
ACGCAATTAATGTGAGTTAGCTCACTCATTAGGCACCCCAGGCTTTACACTTTATGCTTCCGGCTCGTAT
GTTGTGTGGAATTGTGAGCGGATAACAATTTCACACAGGAAACAGCTATGACCATGATTACGCCAAGCTT
GCATGCAGGCCTCTGCAGTCGACGGGCCCACCCTAGGATGGGCAGTGTCGAGCTGAATCTGAGGGAGACT
GAGCTGTGTCTTGGTCTTCCCGGTGGAGATACAGTGGCTCCGGTAACCGGAAACAAGAGAGGGTTCTCAG
AGACGGTTGATCTGAAGCTAAATCTGAATAATGAGCCTGCAAACAAGGAAGGATCTACGACTCATGACGT
CGTGACTTTTGATTCCAAGGAGAAGAGTGCTTGTCCTAAAGATCCAGCCAAACCTCCGGCCAAGGCACAA
GTTGTGGGATGGCCACCGGTGAGATCATACCGGAAGAACGTGATGGTTTCCTGCCAAAAATCAAGCGGTG
GCCCGGAGGCGGCGGCGTTCGTGAAGGTATCAATGGACGGAGCACCGTACTTGAGGAAAATCGATTTGAG
GATGTATAAAAGCTACGATGAGCTTTCTAATGCTTTGTCCAACATGTTCAGCTCTTTTACCATGGGCAAA
CATGGAGGAGAAGAAGGAATGATAGACTTCATGAATGAGAGGAAATTGATGGATTTGGTGAATAGCTGGG
ACTATGTTCCCTCTTATGAAGACAAAGACGGTGATTGGATGCTCGTCGGCGACGTTCCTTGGCCAATGTT
CGTCGATACATGCAAGCGTTTACGTCTCATGAAAGGATCGGATGCCATTGGTCTCGCTCCGAGGGCGATG
GAGAAGTGCAAGAGCAGAGCTGGAAGCGGAGCTACTAACTTCAGCCTGCTGAAGCAGGCTGGAGACGTGG
AGGAGAACCCTGGACCTATGAAAAAGCCTGAACTCACCGCGACGTCTGTCGAGAAGTTTCTGATCGAAAA
GTTCGACAGCGTCTCCGACCTGATGCAGCTCTCGGAGGGCGAAGAATCTCGTGCTTTCAGCTTCGATGTA
GGAGGGCGTGGATATGTCCTGCGGGTAAATAGCTGCGCCGATGGTTTCTACAAAGATCGTTATGTTTATC
GGCACTTTGCATCGGCCGCGCTCCCGATTCCGGAAGTGCTTGACATTGGGGAATTCAGCGAGAGCCTGAC
CTATTGCATCTCCCGCCGTGCACAGGGTGTCACGTTGCAAGACCTGCCTGAAACCGAACTGCCCGCTGTT
CTGCAGCCGGTCGCGGAGGCCATGGATGCGATCGCTGCGGCCGATCTTAGCCAGACGAGCGGGTTCGGCC
CATTCGGACCGCAAGGAATCGGTCAATACACTACATGGCGTGATTTCATATGCGCGATTGCTGATCCCCA
TGTGTATCACTGGCAAACTGTGATGGACGACACCGTCAGTGCGTCCGTCGCGCAGGCTCTCGATGAGCTG
ATGCTTTGGGCCGAGGACTGCCCCGAAGTCCGGCACCTCGTGCACGCGGATTTCGGCTCCAACAATGTCC
TGACGGACAATGGCCGCATAACAGCGGTCATTGACTGGAGCGAGGCGATGTTCGGGGATTCCCAATACGA
GGTCGCCAACATCTTCTTCTGGAGGCCGTGGTTGGCTTGTATGGAGCAGCAGACGCGCTACTTCGAGCGG
AGGCATCCGGAGCTTGCAGGATCGCCGCGGCTCCGGGCGTATATGCTCCGCATTGGTCTTGACCAACTCT
ATCAGAGCTTGGTTGACGGCAATTTCGATGATGCAGCTTGGGCGCAGGGTCGATGCGACGCAATCGTCCG
ATCCGGAGCCGGGACTGTCGGGCGTACACAAATCGCCCGCAGAAGCGCGGCCGTCTGGACCGATGGCTGT
GTAGAAGTACTCGCCGATAGTGGAAACCGACGCCCCAGCACTCGTCCGGATCGGGAGATGGGGGAGGCTA
ACTGAGGTCTCTATAACGTGGGATCCGATATCTAGATGCATTCGCGAGGTACCGAGCTCGAATTCACTGG
CCGTCGTTTTACAACGTCGTGACTGGGAAAACCCTGGCGTTACCCAACTTAATCGCCTTGCAGCACATCC
CCCTTTCGCCAGCTGGCGTAATAGCGAAGAGGCCCGCACCGATCGCCCTTCCCAACAGTTGCGCAGCCTG
AATGGCGAATGGCGCCTGATGCGGTATTTTCTCCTTACGCATCTGTGCGGTATTTCACACCGCATATGGT
GCACTCTCAGTACAATCTGCTCTGATGCCGCATAGTTAAGCCAGCCCCGACACCCGCCAACACCCGCTGA
CGCGCCCTGACGGGCTTGTCTGCTCCCGGCATCCGCTTACAGACAAGCTGTGACCGTCTCCGGGAGCTGC
ATGTGTCAGAGGTTTTCACCGTCATCACCGAAACGCGCGA
